Addgene plasmid #62906: pcDNA3-Flag-IDH1
Purpose: Expresses wildtype IDH1 in mammalian cells
Depositing lab: Yue Xiong. Depositing organization: University of North Carolina at Chapel Hill. Publication: Glioma-derived mutations in IDH1 dominantly inhibit IDH1 catalytic activity and induce HIF-1alpha. Zhao S, Lin Y, Xu W, Jiang W, Zha Z, Wang P, Yu W, Li Z, Gong L, Peng Y, Ding J, Lei Q, Guan KL, Xiong Y. Science. 2009 Apr 10;324(5924):261-5. doi: 10.1126/science.1170944. PubMed 19359588.
Backbone
  Vector backbone: pcDNA3.1
  Vector type: Mammalian Expression
Growth in bacteria
  Bacterial resistance: Ampicillin, 100 μg/mL
  Growth temperature: 37°C
  Growth strain: XL1 Blue
  Copy number: Unknown
Gene/Insert
  Gene/Insert name: isocitrate dehydrogenase 1 (NADP+), soluble (alt names: IDH1; IDH; IDP; IDCD; IDPC; PICD; HEL-216; HEL-S-26)
  Species: H. sapiens (human)
  Entrez Gene: IDH1 (a.k.a. HEL-216, HEL-S-26, IDCD, IDH, IDP, IDPC, PICD)
  Tag / fusion protein: Flag (C terminal on insert)
Terms and licenses: Academic/Nonprofit Terms; Industry Terms: Not Available to Industry
How to cite: pcDNA3-Flag-IDH1 was a gift from Yue Xiong (Addgene plasmid # 62906 ; http://n2t.net/addgene:62906 ; RRID:Addgene_62906)
