[The description below was written by a language model from this plasmid's Addgene catalogue record and pLannotate feature annotations shown in this document.]
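Description:
pcDNA3-Flag-IDH1 is a mammalian expression plasmid of about 6.8 kb, built on a pcDNA3.1-type backbone, that expresses wild-type human isocitrate dehydrogenase 1 (IDH1), the soluble NADP+-dependent enzyme. The IDH1 coding sequence sits downstream of the human cytomegalovirus immediate early enhancer and promoter and is followed by the bovine growth hormone polyadenylation signal, an arrangement that gives strong constitutive transcription in transfected mammalian cells. A T7 promoter lies between the CMV promoter and the insert and can serve for in vitro transcription or as a sequencing primer site. The catalogue lists a Flag tag at the C terminus of the insert. This agrees with the annotation, which finds a short match to a FLAG epitope sequence immediately after the IDH1 open reading frame. The match is scored as a fragment of 3xFLAG, so it is probably a single epitope rather than three copies. Several other small hits, namely a truncated HIV-1 LTR fragment, a capTEV fragment and a ble fragment, are short partial matches and probably do not represent functional elements.

In E. coli the plasmid is maintained through a high-copy ColE1/pUC-type origin and selected with ampicillin via the β-lactamase gene and its own promoter. An f1 origin is also present, allowing single-stranded DNA production. For mammalian cells, a neomycin phosphotransferase cassette driven by the SV40 enhancer and early promoter and terminated by the SV40 poly(A) signal allows G418 selection of stable transfectants. The construct suits transient or stable expression of epitope-tagged wild-type IDH1 for detection or immunoprecipitation. The associated publication concerns glioma-derived IDH1 mutations, which suggests use as a wild-type reference alongside mutant forms.
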