Features (pLannotate 1.2.2; 22 found; start..end, strand, type, name):
      1..380     +  enhancer       CMV enhancer: human cytomegalovirus immediate early enhancer
    381..584     +  promoter       CMV promoter: human cytomegalovirus (CMV) immediate early promoter
    580..613     +  LTR            5' LTR (truncated) (fragment): truncated 5' long terminal repeat (LTR) from HIV-1
    629..647     +  promoter       T7 promoter: promoter for bacteriophage T7 RNA polymerase
    726..1967    +  CDS            IDH1: IDHC_HUMAN - Also known as PICD. Experimental evidence at protein level: Swiss-Prot protein existence level 1. From Homo sapiens (Human).
   1976..2000    +  CDS            3xFLAG (fragment): three tandem FLAG® epitope tags
   2059..2076    +  CDS            capTEV™ (fragment): composite tag for in vivo biotinylation, TEV protease cleavage, and 6xHis tagging
   2126..2350    +  polyA_signal   bGH poly(A) signal: bovine growth hormone polyadenylation signal
   2354..2375    +  promoter       SV40 promoter (fragment): SV40 enhancer and early promoter
   2396..2824    +  rep_origin     f1 ori (sequence partly withheld): f1 bacteriophage origin of replication; arrow indicates direction of (+) strand synthesis
   2838..3167    +  promoter       SV40 promoter: SV40 enhancer and early promoter
   3234..4025    +  CDS            neo: KKA2_KLEPN - Also known as kan, nptII. Experimental evidence at protein level: Swiss-Prot protein existence level 1. Resistance to kanamycin, neomycin, paromomycin, ribostamycin, butirosin and gentamicin B. From Klebsiella pneumoniae.
   4049..4207    +  CDS            ble (fragment): BLE_KLEPN - Experimental evidence at protein level: Swiss-Prot protein existence level 1. Binding protein with a strong affinity to the bleomycin family of antibiotics. Binds to CL990; an antimitotic-antibiotic compound. From Klebsiella pneumoniae.
   4202..4323    +  polyA_signal   SV40 poly(A) signal: SV40 polyadenylation signal
   4396..4412    -  protein_bind   lac operator: The lac repressor binds to the lac operator to inhibit transcription in E. coli. This inhibition can be relieved by adding lactose or isopropyl-β-D-thiogalactopyranoside (IPTG). lac repressor encoded by lacI
   4420..4450    -  promoter       lac promoter: promoter for the E. coli lac operon
   4465..4486    -  protein_bind   CAP binding site: CAP binding activates transcription in the presence of cAMP. E. coli catabolite activator protein
   4499..4591    -  CDS            lacI (fragment): lac repressor; lacI; The lac repressor binds to the lac operator to inhibit transcription in E. coli. This inhibition can be relieved by adding lactose or isopropyl-β-D-thiogalactopyranoside (IPTG).
   4774..5362    -  rep_origin     ori: high-copy-number ColE1/pMB1/pBR322/pUC origin of replication
   5533..6393    -  CDS            AmpR: β-lactamase; bla; confers resistance to ampicillin, carbenicillin, and related antibiotics
   6394..6498    -  promoter       AmpR promoter: bla
   6557..6609    -  misc_feature   bom (fragment): basis of mobility region from pBR322
>Addgene plasmid #62906 | pcDNA3-Flag-IDH1 | addgene full sequence | sequence record 258704 | Addgene NGS Result
GACATTGATTATTGACTAGTTATTAATAGTAATCAATTACGGGGTCATTAGTTCATAGCCCATATATGGA
GTTCCGCGTTACATAACTTACGGTAAATGGCCCGCCTGGCTGACCGCCCAACGACCCCCGCCCATTGACG
TCAATAATGACGTATGTTCCCATAGTAACGCCAATAGGGACTTTCCATTGACGTCAATGGGTGGAGTATT
TACGGTAAACTGCCCACTTGGCAGTACATCAAGTGTATCATATGCCAAGTACGCCCCCTATTGACGTCAA
TGACGGTAAATGGCCCGCCTGGCATTATGCCCAGTACATGACCTTATGGGACTTTCCTACTTGGCAGTAC
ATCTACGTATTAGTCATCGCTATTACCATGGTGATGCGGTTTTGGCAGTACATCAATGGGCGTGGATAGC
GGTTTGACTCACGGGGATTTCCAAGTCTCCACCCCATTGACGTCAATGGGAGTTTGTTTTGGCACCAAAA
TCAACGGGACTTTCCAAAATGTCGTAACAACTCCGCCCCATTGACGCAAATGGGCGGTAGGCGTGTACGG
TGGGAGGTCTATATAAGCAGAGCTCTCTGGCTAACTAGAGAACCCACTGCTTACTGGCTTATCGAAATTA
ATACGACTCACTATAGGGAGACCCAAGCTGGCTAGCGTTTAAACGGGCCCTCTAGACTCGAGCGGCCGCC
ACTGTGCTGGATATCTGCAGAATTCATGTCCAAAAAAATCAGTGGCGGTTCTGTGGTAGAGATGCAAGGA
GATGAAATGACACGAATCATTTGGGAATTGATTAAAGAGAAACTCATTTTTCCCTACGTGGAATTGGATC
TACATAGCTATGATTTAGGCATAGAGAATCGTGATGCCACCAACGACCAAGTCACCAAGGATGCCGCAGA
AGCTATAAAGAAGCATAATGTTGGCGTCAAATGTGCCACTATCACTCCTGATGAGAAGAGGGTTGAGGAG
TTCAAGTTGAAACAAATGTGGAAATCACCAAATGGCACCATACGAAATATTCTGGGTGGCACGGTCTTCA
GAGAAGCCATTATCTGCAAAAATATCCCCCGGCTTGTGAGTGGATGGGTAAAACCTATCATCATAGGTCG
TCATGCTTATGGGGATCAATACAGAGCAACTGATTTTGTTGTTCCTGGGCCTGGAAAAGTAGAGATAACC
TACACACCAAGTGACGGAACCCAAAAGGTGACATACCTGGTACATAACTTTGAAGAAGGTGGTGGTGTTG
CCATGGGGATGTATAATCAAGATAAGTCAATTGAAGATTTTGCACACAGTTCCTTCCAAATGGCTCTGTC
TAAGGGTTGGCCTTTGTATCTGAGCACCAAAAACACTATTCTGAAGAAATATGATGGGCGTTTTAAAGAC
ATCTTTCAGGAGATATATGACAAGCAGTACAAGTCCCAGTTTGAAGCTCAAAAGATCTGGTATGAGCATA
GGCTCATCGACGACATGGTGGCCCAAGCTATGAAATCAGAGGGAGGCTTCATCTGGGCCTGTAAAAACTA
TGATGGTGACGTGCAGTCGGACTCTGTGGCCCAAGGGTATGGCTCTCTCGGCATGATGACCAGCGTGCTG
GTTTGTCCAGATGGCAAGACAGTAGAAGCAGAGGCTGCCCACGGGACTGTAACCCGACACTACCGCATGT
ACCAGAAAGGACAGGAGACGTCCACCAATCCCATTGCTTCCATTTTTGCCTGGACCAGAGGGTTAGCCCA
CAGAGCAAAGCTTGATAACAATAAAGAGCTTGCCTTCTTTGCAAATGCTTTGGAAGAAGTCTCTATTGAG
ACAATTGAGGCTGGCTTCATGACCAAGGACTTGGCTGCTTGCATTAAAGGTTTACCCAATGTGCAACGTT
CTGACTACTTGAATACATTTGAGTTCATGGATAAACTTGGAGAAAACTTGAAGATCAAACTAGCTCAGGC
CAAACTTGTGGATCCCGATTACAAGGATGACGACGATAAGTAGAAGCTTTCTAGAACAAAAACTCATCTC
AGAAGAGGATCTGAATAGCGCCGTCGACCATCATCATCATCATCATTGAGTTTAAACGGTCTCCAGCTTA
AGTTTAAACCGCTGATCAGCCTCGACTGTGCCTTCTAGTTGCCAGCCATCTGTTGTTTGCCCCTCCCCCG
TGCCTTCCTTGACCCTGGAAGGTGCCACTCCCACTGTCCTTTCCTAATAAAATGAGGAAATTGCATCGCA
TTGTCTGAGTAGGTGTCATTCTATTCTGGGGGGTGGGGTGGGGCAGGACAGCAAGGGGGAGGATTGGGAA
GACAATAGCAGGCATGCTGGGGATGCGGTGGGCTCTATGGCTTCTGAGGCGGAAAGAACCAGCTGGGGCT
CTAGGGGGTATCCCC
[124 nt withheld, positions 2396-2519]
C
[91 nt withheld, positions 2521-2611]
A
[49 nt withheld, positions 2613-2661]
CCTTTGACGTTGGAGTCCACGTTCTTT
[37 nt withheld, positions 2689-2725]
ACCCTATCTCGGTCTATTCTTTTGATTTATAAGGGATTTTGCCGATTTCGGCCTATTGGTTAAAAAATGA
GCTGATTTAACAAAAATTTAACGCGAATTAATTCTGTGGAATGTGTGTCAGTTAGGGTGTGGAAAGTCCC
CAGGCTCCCCAGCAGGCAGAAGTATGCAAAGCATGCATCTCAATTAGTCAGCAACCAGGTGTGGAAAGTC
CCCAGGCTCCCCAGCAGGCAGAAGTATGCAAAGCATGCATCTCAATTAGTCAGCAACCATAGTCCCGCCC
CTAACTCCGCCCATCCCGCCCCTAACTCCGCCCAGTTCCGCCCATTCTCCGCCCCATGGCTGACTAATTT
TTTTTATTTATGCAGAGGCCGAGGCCGCCTCTGCCTCTGAGCTATTCCAGAAGTAGTGAGGAGGCTTTTT
TGGAGGCCTAGGCTTTTGCAAAAAGCTCCCGGGAGCTTGTATATCCATTTTCGGATCTGATCAAGAGACA
GGATGAGGATCGTTTCGCATGATTGAACAAGATGGATTGCACGCAGGTTCTCCGGCCGCTTGGGTGGAGA
GGCTATTCGGCTATGACTGGGCACAACAGACAATCGGCTGCTCTGATGCCGCCGTGTTCCGGCTGTCAGC
GCAGGGGCGCCCGGTTCTTTTTGTCAAGACCGACCTGTCCGGTGCCCTGAATGAACTGCAGGACGAGGCA
GCGCGGCTATCGTGGCTGGCCACGACGGGCGTTCCTTGCGCAGCTGTGCTCGACGTTGTCACTGAAGCGG
GAAGGGACTGGCTGCTATTGGGCGAAGTGCCGGGGCAGGATCTCCTGTCATCTCACCTTGCTCCTGCCGA
GAAAGTATCCATCATGGCTGATGCAATGCGGCGGCTGCATACGCTTGATCCGGCTACCTGCCCATTCGAC
CACCAAGCGAAACATCGCATCGAGCGAGCACGTACTCGGATGGAAGCCGGTCTTGTCGATCAGGATGATC
TGGACGAAGAGCATCAGGGGCTCGCGCCAGCCGAACTGTTCGCCAGGCTCAAGGCGCGCATGCCCGACGG
CGAGGATCTCGTCGTGACCCATGGCGATGCCTGCTTGCCGAATATCATGGTGGAAAATGGCCGCTTTTCT
GGATTCATCGACTGTGGCCGGCTGGGTGTGGCGGACCGCTATCAGGACATAGCGTTGGCTACCCGTGATA
TTGCTGAAGAGCTTGGCGGCGAATGGGCTGACCGCTTCCTCGTGCTTTACGGTATCGCCGCTCCCGATTC
GCAGCGCATCGCCTTCTATCGCCTTCTTGACGAGTTCTTCTGAGCGGGACTCTGGGGTTCGAAATGACCG
ACCAAGCGACGCCCAACCTGCCATCACGAGATTTCGATTCCACCGCCGCCTTCTATGAAAGGTTGGGCTT
CGGAATCGTTTTCCGGGACGCCGGCTGGATGATCCTCCAGCGCGGGGATCTCATGCTGGAGTTCTTCGCC
CACCCCAACTTGTTTATTGCAGCTTATAATGGTTACAAATAAAGCAATAGCATCACAAATTTCACAAATA
AAGCATTTTTTTCACTGCATTCTAGTTGTGGTTTGTCCAAACTCATCAATGTATCTTATCATGTCTGTAT
ACCGTCGACCTCTAGCTAGAGCTTGGCGTAATCATGGTCATAGCTGTTTCCTGTGTGAAATTGTTATCCG
CTCACAATTCCACACAACATACGAGCCGGAAGCATAAAGTGTAAAGCCTGGGGTGCCTAATGAGTGAGCT
AACTCACATTAATTGCGTTGCGCTCACTGCCCGCTTTCCAGTCGGGAAACCTGTCGTGCCAGCTGCATTA
ATGAATCGGCCAACGCGCGGGGAGAGGCGGTTTGCGTATTGGGCGCTCTTCCGCTTCCTCGCTCACTGAC
TCGCTGCGCTCGGTCGTTCGGCTGCGGCGAGCGGTATCAGCTCACTCAAAGGCGGTAATACGGTTATCCA
CAGAATCAGGGGATAACGCAGGAAAGAACATGTGAGCAAAAGGCCAGCAAAAGGCCAGGAACCGTAAAAA
GGCCGCGTTGCTGGCGTTTTTCCATAGGCTCCGCCCCCCTGACGAGCATCACAAAAATCGACGCTCAAGT
CAGAGGTGGCGAAACCCGACAGGACTATAAAGATACCAGGCGTTTCCCCCTGGAAGCTCCCTCGTGCGCT
CTCCTGTTCCGACCCTGCCGCTTACCGGATACCTGTCCGCCTTTCTCCCTTCGGGAAGCGTGGCGCTTTC
TCATAGCTCACGCTGTAGGTATCTCAGTTCGGTGTAGGTCGTTCGCTCCAAGCTGGGCTGTGTGCACGAA
CCCCCCGTTCAGCCCGACCGCTGCGCCTTATCCGGTAACTATCGTCTTGAGTCCAACCCGGTAAGACACG
ACTTATCGCCACTGGCAGCAGCCACTGGTAACAGGATTAGCAGAGCGAGGTATGTAGGCGGTGCTACAGA
GTTCTTGAAGTGGTGGCCTAACTACGGCTACACTAGAAGAACAGTATTTGGTATCTGCGCTCTGCTGAAG
CCAGTTACCTTCGGAAAAAGAGTTGGTAGCTCTTGATCCGGCAAACAAACCACCGCTGGTAGCGGTGGTT
TTTTTGTTTGCAAGCAGCAGATTACGCGCAGAAAAAAAGGATCTCAAGAAGATCCTTTGATCTTTTCTAC
GGGGTCTGACGCTCAGTGGAACGAAAACTCACGTTAAGGGATTTTGGTCATGAGATTATCAAAAAGGATC
TTCACCTAGATCCTTTTAAATTAAAAATGAAGTTTTAAATCAATCTAAAGTATATATGAGTAAACTTGGT
CTGACAGTTACCAATGCTTAATCAGTGAGGCACCTATCTCAGCGATCTGTCTATTTCGTTCATCCATAGT
TGCCTGACTCCCCGTCGTGTAGATAACTACGATACGGGAGGGCTTACCATCTGGCCCCAGTGCTGCAATG
ATACCGCGAGACCCACGCTCACCGGCTCCAGATTTATCAGCAATAAACCAGCCAGCCGGAAGGGCCGAGC
GCAGAAGTGGTCCTGCAACTTTATCCGCCTCCATCCAGTCTATTAATTGTTGCCGGGAAGCTAGAGTAAG
TAGTTCGCCAGTTAATAGTTTGCGCAACGTTGTTGCCATTGCTACAGGCATCGTGGTGTCACGCTCGTCG
TTTGGTATGGCTTCATTCAGCTCCGGTTCCCAACGATCAAGGCGAGTTACATGATCCCCCATGTTGTGCA
AAAAAGCGGTTAGCTCCTTCGGTCCTCCGATCGTTGTCAGAAGTAAGTTGGCCGCAGTGTTATCACTCAT
GGTTATGGCAGCACTGCATAATTCTCTTACTGTCATGCCATCCGTAAGATGCTTTTCTGTGACTGGTGAG
TACTCAACCAAGTCATTCTGAGAATAGTGTATGCGGCGACCGAGTTGCTCTTGCCCGGCGTCAATACGGG
ATAATACCGCGCCACATAGCAGAACTTTAAAAGTGCTCATCATTGGAAAACGTTCTTCGGGGCGAAAACT
CTCAAGGATCTTACCGCTGTTGAGATCCAGTTCGATGTAACCCACTCGTGCACCCAACTGATCTTCAGCA
TCTTTTACTTTCACCAGCGTTTCTGGGTGAGCAAAAACAGGAAGGCAAAATGCCGCAAAAAAGGGAATAA
GGGCGACACGGAAATGTTGAATACTCATACTCTTCCTTTTTCAATATTATTGAAGCATTTATCAGGGTTA
TTGTCTCATGAGCGGATACATATTTGAATGTATTTAGAAAAATAAACAAATAGGGGTTCCGCGCACATTT
CCCCGAAAAGTGCCACCTGACGTCGACGGATCGGGAGATCTCCCGATCCCCTATGGTGCACTCTCAGTAC
AATCTGCTCTGATGCCGCATAGTTAAGCCAGTATCTGCTCCCTGCTTGTGTGTTGGAGGTCGCTGAGTAG
TGCGCGAGCAAAATTTAAGCTACAACAAGGCAAGGCTTGACCGACAATTGCATGAAGAATCTGCTTAGGG
TTAGGCGTTTTGCGCTGCTTCGCGATGTACGGGCCAGATATACGCGTT
