>Addgene plasmid #62906 | pcDNA3-Flag-IDH1 | addgene partial sequence | sequence record 141164 | CMV-F 5'-CGCAAATGGGCGGTAGGCGTG-3'
TAGCGACTCTCTGGCTACTGAGAACCCACTGCTTACTGGCTTATCGAAATTAATACGACTCACTATAGGG
AGACCCAAGCTGGCTAGCGTTTAAACGGGCCCTCTAGACTCGAGCGGCCGCCACTGTGCTGGATATCTGC
AGAATTCATGTCCAAAAAAATCAGTGGCGGTTCTGTGGTAGAGATGCAAGGAGATGAAATGACACGAATC
ATTTGGGAATTGATTAAAGAGAAACTCATTTTTCCCTACGTGGAATTGGATCTACATAGCTATGATTTAG
GCATAGAGAATCGTGATGCCACCAACGACCAAGTCACCAAGGATGCCGCAGAAGCTATAAAGAAGCATAA
TGTTGGCGTCAAATGTGCCACTATCACTCCTGATGAGAAGAGGGTTGAGGAGTTCAAGTTGAAACAAATG
TGGAAATCACCAAATGGCACCATACGAAATATTCTGGGTGGCACGGTCTTCAGAGAAGCCATTATCTGCA
AAAATATCCCCCGGCTTGTGAGTGGATGGGTAAAACCTATCATCATAGGTCGTCATGCTTATGGGGATCA
ATACAGAGCAACTGATTTTGTTGTTCCTGGGCCTGGAAAAGTAGAGATAACCTACACACCAAGTGACGGA
ACCCAAAAGGTGACATACCTGGTACATAACTTTGAAGAAGGTGGTGGTGTTGCCATGGGGATGTATAATC
AAGATAAGTCAATTGAAGATTTTGCACACAGTTCCTTCCAAATGGCTCTGTCTAAGGGTTGGCCTTTGTA
TCTGAGCACCAAAAACACTATTCTGAAGAAATATGATGGGCGTTTTAAAGACATCTTTCAGGAGATATAT
GACAAGCAGTACAAGTCCCAGTTTGAAGCTCAAAAGATCTGGTATGAGCATAGGCTCATCGACGACATGG
TGGCCCAAGCTATGAAATCAGAGGGAGGCTTCATCTGGGCCTGTAAAAACTATGATGGTGACGTGCA
