>Addgene plasmid #62906 | pcDNA3-Flag-IDH1 | addgene partial sequence | sequence record 141166 | BGH-rev 5'-TAGAAGGCACAGTCGAGG-3'
CGTTTAACTCAATGATGATGATGATGATGGTCGACGGCGCTATTCAGATCCTCTTCTGAGATGAGTTTTT
GTTCTAGAAAGCTTCTACTTATCGTCGTCATCCTTGTAATCGGGATCCACAAGTTTGGCCTGAGCTAGTT
TGATCTTCAAGTTTTCTCCAAGTTTATCCATGAACTCAAATGTATTCAAGTAGTCAGAACGTTGCACATT
GGGTAAACCTTTAATGCAAGCAGCCAAGTCCTTGGTCATGAAGCCAGCCTCAATTGTCTCAATAGAGACT
TCTTCCAAAGCATTTGCAAAGAAGGCAAGCTCTTTATTGTTATCAAGCTTTGCTCTGTGGGCTAACCCTC
TGGTCCAGGCAAAAATGGAAGCAATGGGATTGGTGGACGTCTCCTGTCCTTTCTGGTACATGCGGTAGTG
TCGGGTTACAGTCCCGTGGGCAGCCTCTGCTTCTACTGTCTTGCCATCTGGACAAACCAGCACGCTGGTC
ATCATGCCGAGAGAGCCATACCCTTGGGCCACAGAGTCCGACTGCACGTCACCATCATAGTTTTTACAGG
CCCAGATGAAGCCTCCCTCTGATTTCATAGCTTGGGCCACCATGTCGTCGATGAGCCTATGCTCATACCA
GATCTTTTGAGCTTCAAACTGGGACTTGTACTGCTTGTCATATATCTCCTGAAAGATGTCTTTAAAACGC
CCATCATATTTCTTCAGAATAGTGTTTTTGGTGCTCAGATACAAAGGCCAACCCTTAGACAGAGCCATTT
GGAAGGAACTGTGTGCAAAATCTTCAATTGACTTATCTTGATTATACATCCCCATGGCAACACCACCACC
TTCTTCAAAGTTATGTAC
